Addgene plasmid #19408: pTREtight2-HA_GDP1
Depositing lab: Markus Ralser. Depositing organization: Max Planck Institute for Molecular Genetics.
Backbone
  Vector backbone: pTREtight2
  Backbone size w/o insert (bp): 2932
  Vector type: Mammalian Expression
Growth in bacteria
  Bacterial resistance: Ampicillin, 100 μg/mL
  Growth temperature: 37°C
  Growth strain: DH5alpha
  Growth instructions: DH5a, 37°C
  Copy number: High Copy
Gene/Insert
  Gene/Insert name: GDP1 (alt name: KLLA0F09141g hypothetical protein)
  Species: Kluyveromyces lactis
  Insert size (bp): 1071
  GenBank ID: AJ430565
  Entrez Gene: KLLA0F09141g
  Tag / fusion protein: HA (N terminal on insert)
  Cloning method: Restriction Enzyme; 5′ cloning site BamH1 (not destroyed); 3′ cloning site Not1 (not destroyed)
  Sequencing primers: 5′ T7; 3′ T7 Term
Terms and licenses: Academic/Nonprofit Terms; Industry Terms: Not Available to Industry
How to cite: pTREtight2-HA_GDP1 was a gift from Markus Ralser (Addgene plasmid # 19408 ; http://n2t.net/addgene:19408 ; RRID:Addgene_19408)
