[The description below was written by a language model from this plasmid's Addgene catalogue record and pLannotate feature annotations shown in this document.]
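Description:
pTREtight2-HA_GDP1 is a mammalian expression plasmid built on the small pTREtight2 backbone and designed for tetracycline/doxycycline-regulated expression of a yeast gene. It is maintained in E. coli through a high-copy ColE1/pUC-type origin and selected with ampicillin via the β-lactamase gene and its native promoter. Short remnants of lacI, the lac promoter/CAP site, a pUC-type polylinker and rop are also annotated, and appear to be backbone leftovers rather than functional modules. No mammalian selection marker is annotated or recorded.

The expression cassette is driven by the tight TRE promoter (PTight), seven tet operator repeats fused to a minimal CMV promoter. This promoter is essentially silent on its own and becomes active only when a tetracycline-controlled transactivator (tTA or rtTA) is supplied in the host cell. Downstream lies an HA epitope tag fused to the N terminus of the insert, followed by an SV40-derived fragment and the SV40 polyadenylation signal for transcript processing. The insert is GDP1 from Kluyveromyces lactis (KLLA0F09141g, about 1.07 kb), cloned between BamHI and NotI sites that remain intact. The automated annotation labels this open reading frame as S. cerevisiae TDH3, a glyceraldehyde-3-phosphate dehydrogenase. This most likely reflects sequence similarity to that protein family rather than a different insert, since the catalogue entry specifies the K. lactis gene.

The record does not state a specific application, but the design supports inducible, low-background expression of HA-tagged K. lactis GDP1 in Tet-On or Tet-Off mammalian cell lines, with the tag allowing detection of the protein with anti-HA antibodies.
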