Features (pLannotate 1.2.2; 13 found; start..end, strand, type, name):
    154..235     -  polyA_signal   SV40 poly(A) signal: SV40 polyadenylation signal
    258..341     -  CDS            large T antigen (fragment): large T antigen from SV40 (simian virus 40)
    423..1409    -  CDS            TDH3: G3P3_YEAST - Also known as GPD3. Experimental evidence at protein level: Swiss-Prot protein existence level 1. From Saccharomyces cerevisiae (strain ATCC 204508 / S288c) (Baker's yeast).
   1485..1511    -  CDS            3xHA (fragment): three tandem HA epitope tags
   1515..1541    -  misc_feature   MCS (fragment): pUC18/19 multiple cloning site
   1546..1860    -  promoter       tight TRE promoter: Tet-responsive promoter PTight, consisting of seven tet operator sequences followed by the minimal CMV promoter
   1869..1899    -  promoter       lac promoter: promoter for the E. coli lac operon
   1914..1935    -  protein_bind   CAP binding site: CAP binding activates transcription in the presence of cAMP. E. coli catabolite activator protein
   1948..2040    -  CDS            lacI (fragment): lac repressor; lacI; The lac repressor binds to the lac operator to inhibit transcription in E. coli. This inhibition can be relieved by adding lactose or isopropyl-β-D-thiogalactopyranoside (IPTG).
   2223..2811    -  rep_origin     ori: high-copy-number ColE1/pMB1/pBR322/pUC origin of replication
   2982..3842    -  CDS            AmpR: β-lactamase; bla; confers resistance to ampicillin, carbenicillin, and related antibiotics
   3843..3947    -  promoter       AmpR promoter: bla
   4042..35      +  CDS            rop (fragment) (across the origin): Rop protein, which maintains plasmids at low copy number; rop
>Addgene plasmid #19408 | pTREtight2-HA_GDP1 | depositor full sequence | sequence record 9060 | Author sequence
TCGCGCGTTTCGGTGATGACGGTGAAAACCTCTGACACATGCAGCTCCCGGAGACGGTCACAGCTTGTCT
GTAAGCGGATGCCGGGAGCAGACAAGCCCGTCAGGGCGCGTCAGCGGGTGTTGGCGGGTGTCGGGGCTGG
CTTAACTCTCGAGGCAGTGAAAAAAATGCTTTATTTGTGAAATTTGTGATGCTATTGCTTTATTTGTAAC
CATTATAAGCTGCAATAAACAAGTTAACAACAACAATTGCATTCATTTTATGTTTCAGGTTCAGGGGGAG
GTGTGGGAGGTTTTTTAAAGCAAGTAAAACCTCTACAAATGTGGTATGGCTGATTATGATCCTCTAGAGA
TATCGTCGACAAGCTTATCGATGCGGCCGCTTAAACACCAGCTTCGAAGTCCTTTTGAGCCATGAAAATG
GATAAATCAACCACTCTTGAAGAGTAACCATATTCATTATCATACCAAGAAAGGACCTTGAAAAAATGGT
CGTTCAATTCAATACCGGCCTTGGCATCAACAATAGATGAACGTGAATCGGATGTGAAGTCAGAGGACAC
AACGGCGTCTTTGGTAACACCCAAAACACCCTTCATATCGCTGCGAGATCTTTGTTCTAGGGCCTTCATA
ATGTCATCGTAAGAAGTTTTCTTTGCTGTACGGAATGTCAAGTCAACCAGGGAAATATTAATTGTTGGGA
CTCTTATAGACATACCGGTGATCTTACCATTAAGTTCAGGCAAGATTTTCCCTACAGCCTTAGCTGCACC
AGTAGATGAAGGAATGATATTTCCCTGGCAAGATCTACCGCCTCTCCAGTCCTTACCACCAGAACTGGTA
CCATCGACAGTCTTTTGAGAAGCAGTAGTTGCATGAATAGTTGTCATCAAGGCTTCTTCGATACCGAACT
CATCGTCCAAAGCCTTAACCAACGGAGCCAAACAGTTGGTAGTACAGGAGGCATTAGAGACCACGTGATC
CGTCAATGGGTTGTATTTAACGTGGTTAACACCATAGACGTACATTGGCGCGGTCTTTGATGGAGCAGTA
ATGATAACTTTTTTGACACCTTTATGTCTAGAGGCTGTATCGACTTCCTTGAAGACACCGGTTGAGTCAA
TTACATAATCGACGTTGTAGGAAGCCCATGGGATACGCTCTGGTTCCCTAAAATGAGATAGAGGGATATG
AGCCGAAACATGGTCATTTTGAATGATGATACGTTCATCGTCGAATTCAACTTCACCACGATACTTGCCG
TGAGTAGAATCGTATTTGAACAAATAAGCAGCGTATTCTGGTGTTGTGGATGGATTATTGATTAATCTGA
CCTTAACTTCTGGGTGCGTCAAAGCAGCACGTAGAACCAATCTACCGATTCTACCAAAACCATTGATACC
AATGTTAATTTGAGCTGGCTTAGAAGAAGATTCGTTTGTCATATCGGGCATTGTCGACCGAATTCGGGCC
TCCATGGCCATAAGAGCGTAATCTGGAACATCGTATGGGTACATGGATCCCCGGGTACCGAGCTCGAATT
CTCCAGGCGATCTGACGGTTCACTAAACGAGCTCTGCTTATATAGGCCTCCCACCGTACACGCCTACCTC
GACATACGTTCTCTATCACTGATAGGGAGTAAACTCGACATACGTTCTCTATCACTGATAGGGATAAACT
CGACATACGTTCTCTATCACTGATAGGGAGTAAACTCGACATACGTTCTCTATCACTGATAGGGAGTAAA
CTCGACATACGTTCTCTATCACTGATAGGGAGTAAACTCGACATCGTTCTCTATCACTGATAGGGAGTAA
ACTCGACATACGTTCTCTATCACTGATAGGGAGTAAACTCGAGCCACACAACATACGAGCCGGAAGCATA
AAGTGTAAAGCCTGGGGTGCCTAATGAGTGAGCTAACTCACATTAATTGCGTTGCGCTCACTGCCCGCTT
TCCAGTCGGGAAACCTGTCGTGCCAGCTGCATTAATGAATCGGCCAACGCGCGGGGAGAGGCGGTTTGCG
TATTGGGCGCTCTTCCGCTTCCTCGCTCACTGACTCGCTGCGCTCGGTCGTTCGGCTGCGGCGAGCGGTA
TCAGCTCACTCAAAGGCGGTAATACGGTTATCCACAGAATCAGGGGATAACGCAGGAAAGAACATGTGAG
CAAAAGGCCAGCAAAAGGCCAGGAACCGTAAAAAGGCCGCGTTGCTGGCGTTTTTCCATAGGCTCCGCCC
CCCTGACGAGCATCACAAAAATCGACGCTCAAGTCAGAGGTGGCGAAACCCGACAGGACTATAAAGATAC
CAGGCGTTTCCCCCTGGAAGCTCCCTCGTGCGCTCTCCTGTTCCGACCCTGCCGCTTACCGGATACCTGT
CCGCCTTTCTCCCTTCGGGAAGCGTGGCGCTTTCTCATAGCTCACGCTGTAGGTATCTCAGTTCGGTGTA
GGTCGTTCGCTCCAAGCTGGGCTGTGTGCACGAACCCCCCGTTCAGCCCGACCGCTGCGCCTTATCCGGT
AACTATCGTCTTGAGTCCAACCCGGTAAGACACGACTTATCGCCACTGGCAGCAGCCACTGGTAACAGGA
TTAGCAGAGCGAGGTATGTAGGCGGTGCTACAGAGTTCTTGAAGTGGTGGCCTAACTACGGCTACACTAG
AAGGACAGTATTTGGTATCTGCGCTCTGCTGAAGCCAGTTACCTTCGGAAAAAGAGTTGGTAGCTCTTGA
TCCGGCAAACAAACCACCGCTGGTAGCGGTGGTTTTTTTGTTTGCAAGCAGCAGATTACGCGCAGAAAAA
AAGGATCTCAAGAAGATCCTTTGATCTTTTCTACGGGGTCTGACGCTCAGTGGAACGAAAACTCACGTTA
AGGGATTTTGGTCATGAGATTATCAAAAAGGATCTTCACCTAGATCCTTTTAAATTAAAAATGAAGTTTT
AAATCAATCTAAAGTATATATGAGTAAACTTGGTCTGACAGTTACCAATGCTTAATCAGTGAGGCACCTA
TCTCAGCGATCTGTCTATTTCGTTCATCCATAGTTGCCTGACTCCCCGTCGTGTAGATAACTACGATACG
GGAGGGCTTACCATCTGGCCCCAGTGCTGCAATGATACCGCGAGACCCACGCTCACCGGCTCCAGATTTA
TCAGCAATAAACCAGCCAGCCGGAAGGGCCGAGCGCAGAAGTGGTCCTGCAACTTTATCCGCCTCCATCC
AGTCTATTAATTGTTGCCGGGAAGCTAGAGTAAGTAGTTCGCCAGTTAATAGTTTGCGCAACGTTGTTGC
CATTGCTACAGGCATCGTGGTGTCACGCTCGTCGTTTGGTATGGCTTCATTCAGCTCCGGTTCCCAACGA
TCAAGGCGAGTTACATGATCCCCCATGTTGTGCAAAAAAGCGGTTAGCTCCTTCGGTCCTCCGATCGTTG
TCAGAAGTAAGTTGGCCGCAGTGTTATCACTCATGGTTATGGCAGCACTGCATAATTCTCTTACTGTCAT
GCCATCCGTAAGATGCTTTTCTGTGACTGGTGAGTACTCAACCAAGTCATTCTGAGAATAGTGTATGCGG
CGACCGAGTTGCTCTTGCCCGGCGTCAATACGGGATAATACCGCGCCACATAGCAGAACTTTAAAAGTGC
TCATCATTGGAAAACGTTCTTCGGGGCGAAAACTCTCAAGGATCTTACCGCTGTTGAGATCCAGTTCGAT
GTAACCCACTCGTGCACCCAACTGATCTTCAGCATCTTTTACTTTCACCAGCGTTTCTGGGTGAGCAAAA
ACAGGAAGGCAAAATGCCGCAAAAAAGGGAATAAGGGCGACACGGAAATGTTGAATACTCATACTCTTCC
TTTTTCAATATTATTGAAGCATTTATCAGGGTTATTGTCTCATGAGCGGATACATATTTGAATGTATTTA
GAAAAATAAACAAATAGGGGTTCCGCGCACATTTCCCCGAAAAGTGCCACCTGACGTCTAAGAAACCATT
ATTATCATGACATTAACCTATAAAAATAGGCGTATCACGAGGCCCTTTCGTC
