>Addgene plasmid #19408 | pTREtight2-HA_GDP1 | addgene partial sequence | sequence record 25216 | 19408 with LNCX
AGCTCGGTACCCGGGNNNCCATGTACCCATACGATGTTCCAGATTACGCTCTTATGGCCATGGAGGCCCG
AATTCGGTCGACAATGCCCGATATGACAAACGAATCTTCTTCTAAGCCAGCTCAAATTAACATTGGTATC
AATGGTTTTGGTAGAATCGGTAGATTGGTTCTACGTGCTGCTTTGACGCACCCAGAAGTTAAGGTCAGAT
TAATCAATAATCCATCCACAACACCAGAATACGCTGCTTATTTGTTCAAATACGATTCTACTCACGGCAA
GTATCGTGGTGAAGTTGAATTCGACGATGAACGTATCATCATTCAAAATGACCATGTTTCGGCTCATATC
CCTCTATCTCATTTTAGGGAACCAGAGCGTATCCCATGGGCTTCCTACAACGTCGATTATGTAATTGACT
CAACCGGTGTCTTCAAGGAAGTCGATACAGCCTCTAGACATAAAGGTGTCAAAAAAGTTATCATTACTGC
TCCATCAAAGACCGCGCCAATGTACGTCTATGGTGTTAACCACGTTAAATACAACCCATTGACGGATCAC
GTGGTCTCTAATGCCTCCTGTACTACCAACTGTTTGGCTCCGTTGGTTAAGGCTTTGGACGATGAGTTCG
GTATCGAAGAAGCCTTGATGACAACTATTCATGCAACTACTGCTTCTCAAAAGACTGTCGATGGTACCAG
TTCTGGTGGTAAGGACTGGAGAGGCGGTAGANCTTGCCNGNNAATATCATTCNNTCNTCTA
